Addgene plasmid #119128: mPLD2-PX (62-192)
Purpose: Bacterial expression of human phox homology (PX) domain, mPLD2-PX (62-192)
Depositing lab: Brett Collins. Depositing organization: University of Queensland. Publication: Classification of the human phox homology (PX) domains based on their phosphoinositide binding specificities. Chandra M, Chin YK, Mas C, Feathers JR, Paul B, Datta S, Chen KE, Jia X, Yang Z, Norwood SJ, Mohanty B, Bugarcic A, Teasdale RD, Henne WM, Mobli M, Collins BM. Nat Commun. 2019 Apr 4;10(1):1528. doi: 10.1038/s41467-019-09355-y. PubMed 30948714.
Backbone
  Vector backbone: pGEX4T2
  Vector type: Bacterial Expression
Growth in bacteria
  Bacterial resistance: Ampicillin, 100 μg/mL
  Growth temperature: 37°C
  Growth strain: DH5alpha
  Copy number: Unknown
Gene/Insert
  Gene/Insert name: mPLD2-PX (62-192)
  Species: M. musculus (mouse)
  Promoter: tac
  Tag / fusion protein: GST (N terminal on backbone)
  Cloning method: Restriction Enzyme; 5′ cloning site BamHI (not destroyed); 3′ cloning site XhoI (not destroyed)
  Sequencing primers: 5′ pGEX5
Terms and licenses: Academic/Nonprofit Terms; Industry Terms: Not Available to Industry
How to cite: mPLD2-PX (62-192) was a gift from Brett Collins (Addgene plasmid # 119128 ; http://n2t.net/addgene:119128 ; RRID:Addgene_119128)
