[The description below was written by a language model from this plasmid's Addgene catalogue record and pLannotate feature annotations shown in this document.]
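Description:
mPLD2-PX (62-192) is a bacterial expression plasmid built on the pGEX4T2 backbone for producing the phox homology (PX) domain of mouse phospholipase D2 as a glutathione S-transferase fusion in E. coli. The catalogue purpose line refers to "human" PX domains, reflecting the wider collection it belongs to, but both the species field and the feature annotation identify the insert as a fragment of Mus musculus Pld2, which by its name corresponds to residues 62-192. The sequenced plasmid is 5,347 nt. It replicates from a ColE1/pMB1-type origin and is selected with ampicillin through the β-lactamase (AmpR) gene and its own promoter. Small remnants of rop and the pBR322 bom region are also annotated; the record lists copy number as unknown.

Expression is driven by the tac promoter, a strong trp/lac hybrid, which in this circular map sits at the very end of the numbering and reads across the origin of the coordinates into a lac operator and then the Schistosoma japonicum GST coding sequence. The Pld2 fragment follows shortly downstream of GST, cloned between BamHI and XhoI sites that were both preserved, giving an N-terminal GST tag. A plasmid-borne lacI gene with its own promoter supplies the lac repressor, keeping the operator-controlled promoter repressed until it is induced with IPTG. A lac promoter/operator and lacZα segment downstream of lacI, along with a short yciV fragment, are backbone remnants. The GST tag allows affinity purification on glutathione resin, and the associated study used such recombinant PX domains to classify their phosphoinositide binding specificities.
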