Features (pLannotate 1.2.2; 17 found; start..end, strand, type, name):
      8..24      +  protein_bind   lac operator: The lac repressor binds to the lac operator to inhibit transcription in E. coli. This inhibition can be relieved by adding lactose or isopropyl-β-D-thiogalactopyranoside (IPTG). lac repressor encoded by lacI
     47..700     +  CDS            GST26_SCHJA: Experimental evidence at protein level: Swiss-Prot protein existence level 1. GST isoenzymes appear to play a central role in the parasite detoxification system. Other functions are also suspected including a role in increasing the solubility of haematin in the parasite gut. From Schistosoma japonicum (Blood fluke).
    725..1117    +  CDS            Pld2 (fragment): PLD2_MOUSE - Experimental evidence at protein level: Swiss-Prot protein existence level 1. Function as phospholipase selective for phosphatidylcholine (PubMed:21085684). May have a role in signal-induced cytoskeletal regulation and/or endocytosis (PubMed:9395408). From Mus musculus (Mouse).
   1153..1192    +  CDS            rop (fragment): Rop protein, which maintains plasmids at low copy number; rop
   1294..1334    +  misc_feature   bom (fragment): basis of mobility region from pBR322
   1439..1543    +  promoter       AmpR promoter: bla
   1544..2404    +  CDS            AmpR: β-lactamase; bla; confers resistance to ampicillin, carbenicillin, and related antibiotics
   2575..3163    +  rep_origin     ori: high-copy-number ColE1/pMB1/pBR322/pUC origin of replication
   3349..3400    -  misc_feature   bom (fragment): basis of mobility region from pBR322
   3407..3484    +  promoter       lacI promoter: lacI
   3485..4567    +  CDS            lacI: lac repressor; lacI; The lac repressor binds to the lac operator to inhibit transcription in E. coli. This inhibition can be relieved by adding lactose or isopropyl-β-D-thiogalactopyranoside (IPTG).
   4580..4601    +  protein_bind   CAP binding site: CAP binding activates transcription in the presence of cAMP. E. coli catabolite activator protein
   4616..4646    +  promoter       lac promoter: promoter for the E. coli lac operon
   4654..4670    +  protein_bind   lac operator: The lac repressor binds to the lac operator to inhibit transcription in E. coli. This inhibition can be relieved by adding lactose or isopropyl-β-D-thiogalactopyranoside (IPTG). lac repressor encoded by lacI
   4690..4863    +  CDS            lacZα: LacZα fragment of β-galactosidase; lacZ fragment
   5127..5243    -  CDS            yciV (fragment): RNAAM_ECOLI - Also known as trpH From Escherichia coli (strain K12).
   5319..5347    +  promoter       tac promoter: strong E. coli promoter; hybrid between the trp and lac UV5 promoters
>Addgene plasmid #119128 | mPLD2-PX (62-192) | addgene full sequence | sequence record 275994 | Addgene NGS Result
TGTGGAATTGTGAGCGGATAACAATTTCACACAGGAAACAGTATTCATGTCCCCTATACTAGGTTATTGG
AAAATTAAGGGCCTTGTGCAACCCACTCGACTTCTTTTGGAATATCTTGAAGAAAAATATGAAGAGCATT
TGTATGAGCGCGATGAAGGTGATAAATGGCGAAACAAAAAGTTTGAATTGGGTTTGGAGTTTCCCAATCT
TCCTTATTATATTGATGGTGATGTTAAATTAACACAGTCTATGGCCATCATACGTTATATAGCTGACAAG
CACAACATGTTGGGTGGTTGTCCAAAAGAGCGTGCAGAGATTTCAATGCTTGAAGGAGCGGTTTTGGATA
TTAGATACGGTGTTTCGAGAATTGCATATAGTAAAGACTTTGAAACTCTCAAAGTTGATTTTCTTAGCAA
GCTACCTGAAATGCTGAAAATGTTCGAAGATCGTTTATGTCATAAAACATATTTAAATGGTGATCATGTA
ACCCATCCTGACTTCATGTTGTATGACGCTCTTGATGTTGTTTTATACATGGACCCAATGTGCCTGGATG
CGTTCCCAAAATTAGTTTGTTTTAAAAAACGTATTGAAGCTATCCCACAAATTGATAAGTACTTGAAATC
CAGCAAGTATATAGCATGGCCTTTGCAGGGCTGGCAAGCCACGTTTGGTGGTGGCGACCATCCTCCAAAA
TCGGATCTGGTTCCGCGTGGATCCGGTGTTCCGGTTATTGCACAGGTTGTTGGCACCGAACGTTATACCA
GCGGTAGCAAAGTTGGCACCTGTACCCTGTATAGCGTTCGTCTGACCCATGGTGATTTTACCTGGACCAC
CAAAAAAAAATTTCGCCATTTTCAGGAACTGCATCGCGATCTGCAGCGTCATAAAGTTCTGATGAGCCTG
CTGCCGCTGGCACGTTTTGCAGTTACCCATAGTCCGGCACGTGAAGCAGCAGCAGAAGATATTCCGAGCC
TGCCTCGTGGTGGTAGCGAAGGTAGCGCACGTCATACCGCAAGCAAACAGAAATATCTGGAAAATTATCT
GAATCGCCTGCTGACCATGAGCTTTTATCGTAATTATCATGCCATGACCGAATTTCTGGAAGTGAGCTAA
CTCGAGCGGCCGCATCGTGACTGACTGACGATCTGCCTCGCGCGTTTCGGTGATGACGGTGAAAACCTCT
GACACATGCAGCTCCCGGAGACGGTCACAGCTTGTCTGTAAGCGGATGCCGGGAGCAGACAAGCCCGTCA
GGGCGCGTCAGCGGGTGTTGGCGGGTGTCGGGGCGCAGCCATGACCCAGTCACGTAGCGATAGCGGAGTG
TATAATTCTTGAAGACGAAAGGGCCTCGTGATACGCCTATTTTTATAGGTTAATGTCATGATAATAATGG
TTTCTTAGACGTCAGGTGGCACTTTTCGGGGAAATGTGCGCGGAACCCCTATTTGTTTATTTTTCTAAAT
ACATTCAAATATGTATCCGCTCATGAGACAATAACCCTGATAAATGCTTCAATAATATTGAAAAAGGAAG
AGTATGAGTATTCAACATTTCCGTGTCGCCCTTATTCCCTTTTTTGCGGCATTTTGCCTTCCTGTTTTTG
CTCACCCAGAAACGCTGGTGAAAGTAAAAGATGCTGAAGATCAGTTGGGTGCACGAGTGGGTTACATCGA
ACTGGATCTCAACAGCGGTAAGATCCTTGAGAGTTTTCGCCCCGAAGAACGTTTTCCAATGATGAGCACT
TTTAAAGTTCTGCTATGTGGCGCGGTATTATCCCGTGTTGACGCCGGGCAAGAGCAACTCGGTCGCCGCA
TACACTATTCTCAGAATGACTTGGTTGAGTACTCACCAGTCACAGAAAAGCATCTTACGGATGGCATGAC
AGTAAGAGAATTATGCAGTGCTGCCATAACCATGAGTGATAACACTGCGGCCAACTTACTTCTGACAACG
ATCGGAGGACCGAAGGAGCTAACCGCTTTTTTGCACAACATGGGGGATCATGTAACTCGCCTTGATCGTT
GGGAACCGGAGCTGAATGAAGCCATACCAAACGACGAGCGTGACACCACGATGCCTGCAGCAATGGCAAC
AACGTTGCGCAAACTATTAACTGGCGAACTACTTACTCTAGCTTCCCGGCAACAATTAATAGACTGGATG
GAGGCGGATAAAGTTGCAGGACCACTTCTGCGCTCGGCCCTTCCGGCTGGCTGGTTTATTGCTGATAAAT
CTGGAGCCGGTGAGCGTGGGTCTCGCGGTATCATTGCAGCACTGGGGCCAGATGGTAAGCCCTCCCGTAT
CGTAGTTATCTACACGACGGGGAGTCAGGCAACTATGGATGAACGAAATAGACAGATCGCTGAGATAGGT
GCCTCACTGATTAAGCATTGGTAACTGTCAGACCAAGTTTACTCATATATACTTTAGATTGATTTAAAAC
TTCATTTTTAATTTAAAAGGATCTAGGTGAAGATCCTTTTTGATAATCTCATGACCAAAATCCCTTAACG
TGAGTTTTCGTTCCACTGAGCGTCAGACCCCGTAGAAAAGATCAAAGGATCTTCTTGAGATCCTTTTTTT
CTGCGCGTAATCTGCTGCTTGCAAACAAAAAAACCACCGCTACCAGCGGTGGTTTGTTTGCCGGATCAAG
AGCTACCAACTCTTTTTCCGAAGGTAACTGGCTTCAGCAGAGCGCAGATACCAAATACTGTCCTTCTAGT
GTAGCCGTAGTTAGGCCACCACTTCAAGAACTCTGTAGCACCGCCTACATACCTCGCTCTGCTAATCCTG
TTACCAGTGGCTGCTGCCAGTGGCGATAAGTCGTGTCTTACCGGGTTGGACTCAAGACGATAGTTACCGG
ATAAGGCGCAGCGGTCGGGCTGAACGGGGGGTTCGTGCACACAGCCCAGCTTGGAGCGAACGACCTACAC
CGAACTGAGATACCTACAGCGTGAGCTATGAGAAAGCGCCACGCTTCCCGAAGGGAGAAAGGCGGACAGG
TATCCGGTAAGCGGCAGGGTCGGAACAGGAGAGCGCACGAGGGAGCTTCCAGGGGGAAACGCCTGGTATC
TTTATAGTCCTGTCGGGTTTCGCCACCTCTGACTTGAGCGTCGATTTTTGTGATGCTCGTCAGGGGGGCG
GAGCCTATGGAAAAACGCCAGCAACGCGGCCTTTTTACGGTTCCTGGCCTTTTGCTGGCCTTTTGCTCAC
ATGTTCTTTCCTGCGTTATCCCCTGATTCTGTGGATAACCGTATTACCGCCTTTGAGTGAGCTGATACCG
CTCGCCGCAGCCGAACGACCGAGCGCAGCGAGTCAGTGAGCGAGGAAGCGGAAGAGCGCCTGATGCGGTA
TTTTCTCCTTACGCATCTGTGCGGTATTTCACACCGCATAAATTCCGACACCATCGAATGGCGCAAAACC
TTTCGCGGTATGGCATGATAGCGCCCGGAAGAGAGTCAATTCAGGGTGGTGAATGTGAAACCAGTAACGT
TATACGATGTCGCAGAGTATGCCGGTGTCTCTTATCAGACCGTTTCCCGCGTGGTGAACCAGGCCAGCCA
CGTTTCTGCGAAAACGCGGGAAAAAGTGGAAGCGGCGATGGCGGAGCTGAATTACATTCCCAACCGCGTG
GCACAACAACTGGCGGGCAAACAGTCGTTGCTGATTGGCGTTGCCACCTCCAGTCTGGCCCTGCACGCGC
CGTCGCAAATTGTCGCGGCGATTAAATCTCGCGCCGATCAACTGGGTGCCAGCGTGGTGGTGTCGATGGT
AGAACGAAGCGGCGTCGAAGCCTGTAAAGCGGCGGTGCACAATCTTCTCGCGCAACGCGTCAGTGGGCTG
ATCATTAACTATCCGCTGGATGACCAGGATGCCATTGCTGTGGAAGCTGCCTGCACTAATGTTCCGGCGT
TATTTCTTGATGTCTCTGACCAGACACCCATCAACAGTATTATTTTCTCCCATGAAGACGGTACGCGACT
GGGCGTGGAGCATCTGGTCGCATTGGGTCACCAGCAAATCGCGCTGTTAGCGGGCCCATTAAGTTCTGTC
TCGGCGCGTCTGCGTCTGGCTGGCTGGCATAAATATCTCACTCGCAATCAAATTCAGCCGATAGCGGAAC
GGGAAGGCGACTGGAGTGCCATGTCCGGTTTTCAACAAACCATGCAAATGCTGAATGAGGGCATCGTTCC
CACTGCGATGCTGGTTGCCAACGATCAGATGGCGCTGGGCGCAATGCGCGCCATTACCGAGTCCGGGCTG
CGCGTTGGTGCGGATATCTCGGTAGTGGGATACGACGATACCGAAGACAGCTCATGTTATATCCCGCCGT
TAACCACCATCAAACAGGATTTTCGCCTGCTGGGGCAAACCAGCGTGGACCGCTTGCTGCAACTCTCTCA
GGGCCAGGCGGTGAAGGGCAATCAGCTGTTGCCCGTCTCACTGGTGAAAAGAAAAACCACCCTGGCGCCC
AATACGCAAACCGCCTCTCCCCGCGCGTTGGCCGATTCATTAATGCAGCTGGCACGACAGGTTTCCCGAC
TGGAAAGCGGGCAGTGAGCGCAACGCAATTAATGTAAGTTAGCTCACTCATTAGGCACCCCAGGCTTTAC
ACTTTATGCTTCCGGCTCGTATGTTGTGTGGAATTGTGAGCGGATAACAATTTCACACAGGAAACAGCTA
TGACCATGATTACGGATTCACTGGCCGTCGTTTTACAACGTCGTGACTGGGAAAACCCTGGCGTTACCCA
ACTTAATCGCCTTGCAGCACATCCCCCTTTCGCCAGCTGGCGTAATAGCGAAGAGGCCCGCACCGATCGC
CCTTCCCAACAGTTGCGCAGCCTGAATGGCGAATGGCGCTTTGCCTGGTTTCCGGCACCAGAAGCGGTGC
CGGAAAGCTGGCTGGAGTGCGATCTTCCTGAGGCCGATACTGTCGTCGTCCCCTCAAACTGGCAGATGCA
CGGTTACGATGCGCCCATCTACACCAACGTGACCTATCCCATTACGGTCAATCCGCCGTTTGTTCCCACG
GAGAATCCGACGGGTTGTTACTCGCTCACATTTAATGTTGATGAAAGCTGGCTACAGGAAGGCCAGACGC
GAATTATTTTTGATGGCGTTGGAATTAGCTTATCGACTGCACGGTGCACCAATGCTTCTGGCGTCAGGCA
GCCATCGGAAGCTGTGGTATGGCTGTGCAGGTCGTAAATCACTGCATAATTCGTGTCGCTCAAGGCGCAC
TCCCGTTCTGGATAATGTTTTTTGCGCCGACATCATAACGGTTCTGGCAAATATTCTGAAATGAGCTGTT
GACAATTAATCATCGGCTCGTATAATG
